Addgene plasmid #229752: pTYB1-MBD2∆N(MBD2b) pc4787
Purpose: Bacterial expression plasmid of MBD2∆N(MBD2b) lacking the N-terminus: aa 1-152. C-terminal tagged to intein.
Depositing lab: Cristina Cardoso. Depositing organization: Technische Universitaet Darmstadt. Publication: Heterochromatome wide analyses reveal MBD2 as a phase separation scaffold for heterochromatin compartmentalization and composition. Zhang H, Ugur E, Hake C, Romero H, Arroyo M, Mahmoud M, Lermyte F, Leonhardt H, Cardoso MC. Nucleic Acids Res. 2025 Nov 26;53(22):gkaf1380. doi: 10.1093/nar/gkaf1380. PubMed 41416523.
Backbone
  Vector backbone: pTYB1
  Backbone manufacturer: NEB
  Total vector size (bp): 8905
  Vector type: Bacterial Expression
Growth in bacteria
  Bacterial resistance: Ampicillin, 100 μg/mL
  Growth temperature: 37°C
  Growth strain: DH5alpha
  Copy number: Unknown
Gene/Insert
  Gene/Insert name: MBD2
  Species: M. musculus (mouse)
  Insert size (bp): 786
  Mutation: MBD2 lacking the N-terminus: aa 1-152.
  Entrez Gene: Mbd2 (a.k.a. MBD2a)
  Promoter: T7
  Tag / fusion protein: Intein (C terminal on insert)
  Cloning method: Other
  Sequencing primers: 5′ TAATACGACTCACTATAGGG
Terms and licenses: Academic/Nonprofit Terms; Industry Terms: Not Available to Industry
How to cite: pTYB1-MBD2∆N(MBD2b) pc4787 was a gift from Cristina Cardoso (Addgene plasmid # 229752 ; http://n2t.net/addgene:229752 ; RRID:Addgene_229752)
