[The description below was written by a language model from this plasmid's Addgene catalogue record and pLannotate feature annotations shown in this document.]
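Description:
pTYB1-MBD2∆N(MBD2b) pc4787 is a bacterial expression plasmid built on the NEB pTYB1 backbone. It is designed to produce a truncated mouse MBD2 protein as a fusion that can be purified by intein-mediated self-cleavage. It replicates in E. coli from a ColE1/pMB1-type origin accompanied by the rop gene, which moderates copy number, and it is selected with ampicillin through the bla (AmpR) cassette. An M13 phage origin is also present, along with backbone remnants such as a bom fragment and tetracycline-resistance fragments that are not functional markers.

The 786 bp insert encodes MBD2 lacking amino acids 1–152, the form called MBD2b. The automated annotation matched it to the human MBD2 entry by homology, although the catalogue lists the species as mouse. Transcription is driven by a T7 promoter with an adjacent lac operator and the T7 gene 10 ribosome binding site. A plasmid-borne lacI gene keeps expression repressed until IPTG is added, in a host that supplies T7 RNA polymerase. Four tandem rrnB T1 terminators upstream of the promoter limit read-through into the cassette, and a T7 terminator closes it.

The MBD2 coding region is followed by the Saccharomyces cerevisiae VMA1 intein and then a Bacillus circulans chitin binding domain. The fusion can therefore be captured on chitin resin, and thiol-induced intein cleavage releases the MBD2 fragment without a residual affinity tag. The associated publication concerns MBD2 as a phase separation scaffold in heterochromatin, which suggests the recombinant protein was made for in vitro studies. The catalogue gives a total size of 8905 bp, whereas the sequenced record is 8,053 nt, and the record does not explain this difference.
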