Features (pLannotate 1.2.2; 25 found; start..end, strand, type, name):
      1..589     +  rep_origin     ori: high-copy-number ColE1/pMB1/pBR322/pUC origin of replication
    766..856     -  misc_feature   bom (fragment): basis of mobility region from pBR322
    958..1149    -  CDS            rop: Rop protein, which maintains plasmids at low copy number; rop
   1190..1300    +  CDS            mbeC (fragment): MBEC_ECOLX - Experimental evidence at protein level: Swiss-Prot protein existence level 1. Required for efficient mobilization of ColE1 plasmid and is thus essential to promote the specific transfer of the plasmid during conjugation. Probably functions by inducing DNA bending, helping the MbeA relaxase to melt the DNA around the nic site and cleave the phosphodiester bond. Binds specifically double-stranded DNA (dsDNA) containing the ColE1 oriT but does not recognize the inverted repeat (IR). From Escherichia coli.
   1335..1657    -  CDS            TcR (fragment): tetracycline efflux protein; tet; confers resistance to tetracycline
   1672..1693    -  protein_bind   CAP binding site: CAP binding activates transcription in the presence of cAMP. E. coli catabolite activator protein
   1706..2788    -  CDS            lacI: lac repressor; lacI; The lac repressor binds to the lac operator to inhibit transcription in E. coli. This inhibition can be relieved by adding lactose or isopropyl-β-D-thiogalactopyranoside (IPTG).
   2789..2866    -  promoter       lacI promoter: lacI
   2874..2967    -  CDS            TcR (fragment): tetracycline efflux protein; tet; confers resistance to tetracycline
   3019..3105    +  terminator     rrnB T1 terminator: Escherichia coli rrnB; transcription terminator T1 from the E. coli rrnB gene
   3202..3288    +  terminator     rrnB T1 terminator: Escherichia coli rrnB; transcription terminator T1 from the E. coli rrnB gene
   3385..3471    +  terminator     rrnB T1 terminator: Escherichia coli rrnB; transcription terminator T1 from the E. coli rrnB gene
   3568..3654    +  terminator     rrnB T1 terminator: Escherichia coli rrnB; transcription terminator T1 from the E. coli rrnB gene
   3789..3807    +  promoter       T7 promoter: promoter for bacteriophage T7 RNA polymerase
   3808..3832    +  protein_bind   lac operator: The lac repressor binds to the lac operator to inhibit transcription in E. coli. This inhibition can be relieved by adding lactose or isopropyl-β-D-thiogalactopyranoside (IPTG). lac repressor encoded by lacI
   3847..3869    +  RBS            RBS: efficient ribosome binding site from bacteriophage T7 gene 10 (Olins and Rangwala, 1989)
   3880..4665    +  CDS            MBD2 (fragment): MBD2_HUMAN - Experimental evidence at protein level: Swiss-Prot protein existence level 1. Binds CpG islands in promoters where the DNA is methylated at position 5 of cytosine within CpG dinucleotides. Binds hemimethylated DNA as well. Recruits histone deacetylases and DNA methyltransferases. Acts as transcriptional repressor and plays a role in gene silencing. Functions as a scaffold protein, targeting GATAD2A and GATAD2B to chromatin to promote repression. May enhance the activation of some unmethylated cAMP-responsive promoters. From Homo sapiens (Human).
   4687..5505    +  CDS            Sce VMA intein 5' region: 5' region of the intein from the yeast Vma1 subunit of the vacuolar ATPase (Chong et al., 1998); Saccharomyces cerevisiae VMA1
   5508..6038    +  CDS            Sce VMA intein 3' region: modified 3' region of the intein from the yeast Vma1 subunit of the vacuolar ATPase (Chong et al., 1998); Saccharomyces cerevisiae VMA1; C-terminal cleavage of this intein can be induced by thiols.
   6082..6237    +  CDS            CBD: chitin binding domain from chitinase A1 (Watanabe et al., 1994); Bacillus circulans chiA
   6259..6308    +  CDS            SET1 (fragment): solubility-enhancement tag derived from T7 phage gene 10B
   6316..6363    +  terminator     T7 terminator: transcription terminator for bacteriophage T7 RNA polymerase
   6423..6527    +  promoter       AmpR promoter: bla
   6528..7388    +  CDS            AmpR: β-lactamase; bla; confers resistance to ampicillin, carbenicillin, and related antibiotics
   7430..7943    -  rep_origin     M13 ori (sequence partly withheld): M13 bacteriophage origin of replication; arrow indicates direction of (+) strand synthesis
>Addgene plasmid #229752 | pTYB1-MBD2∆N(MBD2b) pc4787 | addgene full sequence | sequence record 458110 | Addgene NGS Result
TTGAGATCCTTTTTTTCTGCGCGTAATCTGCTGCTTGCAAACAAAAAAACCACCGCTACCAGCGGTGGTT
TGTTTGCCGGATCAAGAGCTACCAACTCTTTTTCCGAAGGTAACTGGCTTCAGCAGAGCGCAGATACCAA
ATACTGTCCTTCTAGTGTAGCCGTAGTTAGGCCACCACTTCAAGAACTCTGTAGCACCGCCTACATACCT
CGCTCTGCTAATCCTGTTACCAGTGGCTGCTGCCAGTGGCGATAAGTCGTGTCTTACCGGGTTGGACTCA
AGACGATAGTTACCGGATAAGGCGCAGCGGTCGGGCTGAACGGGGGGTTCGTGCACACAGCCCAGCTTGG
AGCGAACGACCTACACCGAACTGAGATACCTACAGCGTGAGCTATGAGAAAGCGCCACGCTTCCCGAAGG
GAGAAAGGCGGACAGGTATCCGGTAAGCGGCAGGGTCGGAACAGGAGAGCGCACGAGGGAGCTTCCAGGG
GGAAACGCCTGGTATCTTTATAGTCCTGTCGGGTTTCGCCACCTCTGACTTGAGCGTCGATTTTTGTGAT
GCTCGTCAGGGGGGCGGAGCCTATGGAAAAACGCCAGCAACGCGGCCTTTTTACGGTTCCTGGCCTTTTG
CTGGCCTTTTGCTCACATGTTCTTTCCTGCGTTATCCCCTGATTCTGTGGATAACCGTATTACCGCCTTT
GAGTGAGCTGATACCGCTCGCCGCAGCCGAACGACCGAGCGCAGCGAGTCAGTGAGCGAGGAAGCTATGG
TGCACTCTCAGTACAATCTGCTCTGATGCCGCATAGTTAAGCCAGTATACACTCCGCTATCGCTACGTGA
CTGGGTCATGGCTGCGCCCCGACACCCGCCAACACCCGCTGACGCGCCCTGACGGGCTTGTCTGCTCCCG
GCATCCGCTTACAGACAAGCTGTGACCGTCTCCGGGAGCTGCATGTGTCAGAGGTTTTCACCGTCATCAC
CGAAACGCGCGAGGCAGCTGCGGTAAAGCTCATCAGCGTGGTCGTGCAGCGATTCACAGATGTCTGCCTG
TTCATCCGCGTCCAGCTCGTTGAGTTTCTCCAGAAGCGTTAATGTCTGGCTTCTGATAAAGCGGGCCATG
TTAAGGGCGGTTTTTTCCTGTTTGGTCACTGATGCCTCCGTGTAAGGGGGATTTCTGTTCATGGGGGTAA
TGATACCGATGAAACGAGAGAGGATGCTCACGATACGGGTTACTGATGATGAACATGCCCGGTTACTGGA
ACGTTGTGAGGGTAAACAACTGGCGGTATGGATGCGGCGGGACCAGAGAAAAATCACTCAGGGTCAATGC
CAGCCGAACGCCAGCAAGACGTAGCCCAGCGCGTCGGCCGCCATGCCGGCGATAATGGCCTGCTTCTCGC
CGAAACGTTTGGTGGCGGGACCAGTGACGAAGGCTTGAGCGAGGGCGTGCAAGATTCCGAATACCGCAAG
CGACAGGCCGATCATCGTCGCGCTCCAGCGAAAGCGGTCCTCGCCGAAAATGACCCAGAGCGCTGCCGGC
ACCTGTCCTACGAGTTGCATGATAAAGAAGACAGTCATAAGTGCGGCGACGATAGTCATGCCCCGCGCCC
ACCGGAAGGAGCTGACTGGGTTGAAGGCTCTCAAGGGCATCGGTCGAGATCCCGGTGCCTAATGAGTGAG
CTAACTTACATTAATTGCGTTGCGCTCACTGCCCGCTTTCCAGTCGGGAAACCTGTCGTGCCAGCTGCAT
TAATGAATCGGCCAACGCGCGGGGAGAGGCGGTTTGCGTATTGGGCGCCAGGGTGGTTTTTCTTTTCACC
AGTGAGACGGGCAACAGCTGATTGCCCTTCACCGCCTGGCCCTGAGAGAGTTGCAGCAAGCGGTCCACGC
TGGTTTGCCCCAGCAGGCGAAAATCCTGTTTGATGGTGGTTAACGGCGGGATATAACATGAGCTGTCTTC
GGTATCGTCGTATCCCACTACCGAGATATCCGCACCAACGCGCAGCCCGGACTCGGTAATGGCGCGCATT
GCGCCCAGCGCCATCTGATCGTTGGCAACCAGCATCGCAGTGGGAACGATGCCCTCATTCAGCATTTGCA
TGGTTTGTTGAAAACCGGACATGGCACTCCAGTCGCCTTCCCGTTCCGCTATCGGCTGAATTTGATTGCG
AGTGAGATATTTATGCCAGCCAGCCAGACGCAGACGCGCCGAGACAGAACTTAATGGGCCCGCTAACAGC
GCGATTTGCTGGTGACCCAATGCGACCAGATGCTCCACGCCCAGTCGCGTACCGTCTTCATGGGAGAAAA
TAATACTGTTGATGGGTGTCTGGTCAGAGACATCAAGAAATAACGCCGGAACATTAGTGCAGGCAGCTTC
CACAGCAATGGCATCCTGGTCATCCAGCGGATAGTTAATGATCAGCCCACTGACGCGTTGCGCGAGAAGA
TTGTGCACCGCCGCTTTACAGGCTTCGACGCCGCTTCGTTCTACCATCGACACCACCACGCTGGCACCCA
GTTGATCGGCGCGAGATTTAATCGCCGCGACAATTTGCGACGGCGCGTGCAGGGCCAGACTGGAGGTGGC
AACGCCAATCAGCAACGACTGTTTGCCCGCCAGTTGTTGTGCCACGCGGTTGGGAATGTAATTCAGCTCC
GCCATCGCCGCTTCCACTTTTTCCCGCGTTTTCGCAGAAACGTGGCTGGCCTGGTTCACCACGCGGGAAA
CGGTCTGATAAGAGACACCGGCATACTCTGCGACATCGTATAACGTTACTGGTTTCACATTCACCACCCT
GAATTGACTCTCTTCCGGGCGCTATCATGCCATACCGCGAAAGGTTTTGCGCCATTCGATGGTGTCCGGG
ATCTCGACGCTCTCCCTTATGCGACTCCTGCATTAGGAAGCAGCCCAGTAGTAGGTTGAGGCCGTTGAGC
ACCGCCGCCGCAAGGAATGGTGCATGCCGGCATGCCGCCCTTTCGTCTTCAAGAATTAATTCCCAATTCC
CCAGGCATCAAATAAAACGAAAGGCTCAGTCGAAAGACTGGGCCTTTCGTTTTATCTGTTGTTTGTCGGT
GAACGCTCTCCTGAGTAGGACAAATCCGCCGGGAGCGGATTTGAACGTTGCGAAGCAACGGCCCGGAGGG
TGGCGGGCAGGACGCCCGCCATAAACTGCCAGGAATTAATTCCCCAGGCATCAAATAAAACGAAAGGCTC
AGTCGAAAGACTGGGCCTTTCGTTTTATCTGTTGTTTGTCGGTGAACGCTCTCCTGAGTAGGACAAATCC
GCCGGGAGCGGATTTGAACGTTGCGAAGCAACGGCCCGGAGGGTGGCGGGCAGGACGCCCGCCATAAACT
GCCAGGAATTAATTCCCCAGGCATCAAATAAAACGAAAGGCTCAGTCGAAAGACTGGGCCTTTCGTTTTA
TCTGTTGTTTGTCGGTGAACGCTCTCCTGAGTAGGACAAATCCGCCGGGAGCGGATTTGAACGTTGCGAA
GCAACGGCCCGGAGGGTGGCGGGCAGGACGCCCGCCATAAACTGCCAGGAATTAATTCCCCAGGCATCAA
ATAAAACGAAAGGCTCAGTCGAAAGACTGGGCCTTTCGTTTTATCTGTTGTTTGTCGGTGAACGCTCTCC
TGAGTAGGACAAATCCGCCGGGAGCGGATTTGAACGTTGCGAAGCAACGGCCCGGAGGGTGGCGGGCAGG
ACGCCCGCCATAAACTGCCAGGAATTGGGGATCGGAATTAATTCCCGGTTTAAACCGGGGATCTCGATCC
CGCGAAATTAATACGACTCACTATAGGGGAATTGTGAGCGGATAACAATTCCCCTCTAGAAATAATTTTG
TTTAACTTTAAGAAGGAGATATACATATGATGGACTGCCCGGCCCTCCCCCCCGGATGGAAGAAGGAGGA
AGTGATCCGAAAATCAGGGCTCAGTGCTGGCAAGAGCGATGTCTACTACTTCAGTCCAAGTGGTAAGAAG
TTCAGAAGTAAACCTCAGCTGGCAAGATACCTGGGAAATGCTGTTGACCTTAGCAGTTTTGACTTCAGGA
CCGGCAAGATGATGCCTAGTAAATTACAGAAGAACAAGCAGAGACTCCGGAATGACCCCCTCAATCAGAA
CAAGGGTAAACCAGACCTGAACACAACATTGCCAATTAGACAAACTGCATCAATTTTCAAGCAACCAGTA
ACCAAATTCACGAACCACCCGAGCAATAAGGTGAAGTCAGACCCCCAGCGGATGAATGAACAACCACGTC
AGCTTTTCTGGGAGAAGAGGCTACAAGGACTTAGCGCATCAGATGTAACAGAACAAATTATAAAAACCAT
GGAGCTACCTAAAGGTCTTCAAGGAGTCGGTCCAGGTAGCAATGACGAGACCCTTCTGTCTGCTGTGGCC
AGTGCTTTACACACAAGCTCTGCGCCCATCACAGGACAAGTCTCTGCTGCCGTGGAAAAGAACCCTGCTG
TTTGGCTTAACACATCTCAACCCCTCTGCAAAGCTTTCATTGTTACAGATGAAGACATTAGGAAACAGGA
AGAGCGAGTCCAACAAGTACGCAAGAAACTGGAGGAGGCACTGATGGCCGACATCCTGTCCCGGGCTGCG
GACACGGAGGAAGTAGACATTGACATGGACGATGGAGATGAGGCGGAATTCCTCGAGGGCTCTTCCTGCT
TTGCCAAGGGTACCAATGTTTTAATGGCGGATGGGTCTATTGAATGTATTGAAAACATTGAGGTTGGTAA
TAAGGTCATGGGTAAAGATGGCAGACCTCGTGAGGTAATTAAATTGCCCAGAGGAAGAGAAACTATGTAC
AGCGTCGTGCAGAAAAGTCAGCACAGAGCCCACAAAAGTGACTCAAGTCGTGAAGTGCCAGAATTACTCA
AGTTTACGTGTAATGCGACCCATGAGTTGGTTGTTAGAACACCTCGTAGTGTCCGCCGTTTGTCTCGTAC
CATTAAGGGTGTCGAATATTTTGAAGTTATTACTTTTGAGATGGGCCAAAAGAAAGCCCCCGACGGTAGA
ATTGTTGAGCTTGTCAAGGAAGTTTCAAAGAGCTACCCAATATCTGAGGGGCCTGAGAGAGCCAACGAAT
TAGTAGAATCCTATAGAAAGGCTTCAAATAAAGCTTATTTTGAGTGGACTATTGAGGCCAGAGATCTTTC
TCTGTTGGGTTCCCATGTTCGTAAAGCTACCTACCAGACTTACGCTCCAATTCTTTATGAGAATGACCAC
TTTTTCGACTACATGCAAAAAAGTAAGTTTCATCTCACCATTGAAGGTCCAAAAGTACTTGCTTATTTAC
TTGGTTTATGGATTGGTGATGGATTGTCTGACAGGGCAACTTTTTCGGTTGATTCCAGAGATACTTCTTT
GATGGAACGTGTTACTGAATATGCTGAAAAGTTGAATTTGTGCGCCGAGTATAAGGACAGAAAAGAACCA
CAAGTTGCCAAAACTGTTAATTTGTACTCTAAAGTTGTCAGAGGTAATGGTATTCGCAATAATCTTAATA
CTGAGAATCCATTATGGGACGCTATTGTTGGCTTAGGATTCTTGAAGGACGGTGTCAAAAATATTCCTTC
TTTCTTGTCTACGGACAATATCGGTACTCGTGAAACATTTCTTGCTGGTCTAATTGATTCTGATGGCTAT
GTTACTGATGAGCATGGTATTAAAGCAACAATAAAGACAATTCATACTTCTGTCAGAGATGGTTTGGTTT
CCCTTGCTCGTTCTTTAGGCTTAGTAGTCTCGGTTAACGCAGAACCTGCTAAGGTTGACATGAATGTCAC
CAAACATAAAATTAGTTATGCTATTTATATGTCTGGTGGAGATGTTTTGCTTAACGTTCTTTCGAAGTGT
GCCGGCTCTAAAAAATTCAGGCCTGCTCCCGCCGCTGCTTTTGCACGTGAGTGCCGCGGATTTTATTTCG
AGTTACAAGAATTGAAGGAAGACGATTATTATGGGATTACTTTATCTGATGATTCTGATCATCAGTTTTT
GCTTGGATCCCAGGTTGTCGTCCATGCATGCGGTGGCCTGACCGGTCTGAACTCAGGCCTCACGACAAAT
CCTGGTGTATCCGCTTGGCAGGTCAACACAGCTTATACTGCGGGACAATTGGTCACATATAACGGCAAGA
CGTATAAATGTTTGCAGCCCCACACCTCCTTGGCAGGATGGGAACCATCCAACGTTCCTGCCTTGTGGCA
GCTTCAATGACTGCAGGAAGGGGATCCGGCTGCTAACAAAGCCCGAAAGGAAGCTGAGTTGGCTGCTGCC
ACCGCTGAGCAATAACTAGCATAACCCCTTGGGGCCTCTAAACGGGTCTTGAGGGGTTTTTTGCTGAAAG
GAGGAACTATATCCGGATAACTACGTCAGGTGGCACTTTTCGGGGAAATGTGCGCGGAACCCCTATTTGT
TTATTTTTCTAAATACATTCAAATATGTATCCGCTCATGAGACAATAACCCTGATAAATGCTTCAATAAT
ATTGAAAAAGGAAGAGTATGAGTATTCAACATTTCCGTGTCGCCCTTATTCCCTTTTTTGCGGCATTTTG
CCTTCCTGTTTTTGCTCACCCAGAAACGCTGGTGAAAGTAAAAGATGCTGAAGATCAGTTGGGTGCACGA
GTGGGTTACATCGAACTGGATCTCAACAGCGGTAAGATCCTTGAGAGTTTTCGCCCCGAAGAACGTTTCC
CAATGATGAGCACTTTTAAAGTTCTGCTATGTGGCGCGGTATTATCCCGTGTTGACGCCGGGCAAGAGCA
ACTCGGTCGCCGCATACACTATTCTCAGAATGACTTGGTTGAGTACTCACCAGTCACAGAAAAGCATCTT
ACGGATGGCATGACAGTAAGAGAATTATGCAGTGCTGCCATAACCATGAGTGATAACACTGCGGCCAACT
TACTTCTGACAACGATCGGAGGACCGAAGGAGCTAACCGCTTTTTTGCACAACATGGGGGATCATGTAAC
TCGCCTTGATCGTTGGGAACCGGAGCTGAATGAAGCCATACCAAACGACGAGCGTGACACCACGATGCCT
GTAGCAATGGCAACAACGTTGCGCAAACTATTAACTGGCGAACTACTTACTCTAGCTTCCCGGCAACAAT
TAATAGACTGGATGGAGGCGGATAAAGTTGCAGGACCACTTCTGCGCTCGGCCCTTCCGGCTGGCTGGTT
TATTGCTGATAAATCTGGAGCCGGTGAGCGTGGGTCTCGCGGTATCATTGCAGCACTGGGGCCAGATGGT
AAGCCCTCCCGTATCGTAGTTATCTACACGACGGGGAGTCAGGCAACTATGGATGAACGAAATAGACAGA
TCGCTGAGATAGGTGCCTCACTGATTAAGCATTGGTAACTGTCAGACCAAGTTTACTCATATATACTTTA
GATTGATT
[38 nt withheld, positions 7429-7466]
A
[37 nt withheld, positions 7468-7504]
ATTTTGTTAAAATTCGCGTTAAATTTTTGTTAAATCAGCTCATTTTTTAACCAATAGGCCGAAATCGGCA
AAATCCCTTATAAATCAAAAGAATAGCCCGAGATAGGGT
[37 nt withheld, positions 7614-7650]
AAAGAACGTGGACTCCAACGTCAAAGG
[141 nt withheld, positions 7678-7818]
G
[125 nt withheld, positions 7820-7944]
AAAGGATCTAGGTGAAGATCCTTTTTGATAATCTCATGACCAAAATCCCTTAACGTGAGTTTTCGTTCCA
CTGAGCGTCAGACCCCGTAGAAAAGATCAAAGGATCTTC
